Addgene plasmid #14471: pRU1144
Depositing lab: Philip Poole. Depositing organization: University of Reading. Publication: A family of promoter probe vectors incorporating autofluorescent and chromogenic reporter proteins for studying gene expression in Gram-negative bacteria. Karunakaran R, Mauchline TH, Hosie AH, Poole PS. Microbiology. 2005 Oct . 151(Pt 10):3249-56. 10.1099/mic.0.28311-0 PubMed 16207908.
Backbone
  Vector backbone: pbbr
  Backbone size w/o insert (bp): 4500
  Vector type: Bacterial Expression
  Selectable markers: Gentamicin
Growth in bacteria
  Bacterial resistance: Gentamicin, 10 μg/mL
  Growth temperature: 37°C
  Growth strain: DH5alpha
  Copy number: High Copy
Gene/Insert
  Gene/Insert name: mRFP1
  Species: Discoma
  Insert size (bp): 678
  GenBank ID: aj851287
  Cloning method: Restriction Enzyme; 5′ cloning site SpeI (not destroyed); 3′ cloning site SacI (not destroyed)
  Sequencing primers: 5′ cggtttacaagcataaagc; 3′ TACTCATTTTTTCTTCCTCCACTAG
Terms and licenses: Academic/Nonprofit Terms; Industry Terms: Not Available to Industry
Depositor comments: Use gentamicin at 10 ug/mL.
How to cite: pRU1144 was a gift from Philip Poole (Addgene plasmid # 14471 ; http://n2t.net/addgene:14471 ; RRID:Addgene_14471)
