[The description below was written by a language model from this plasmid's Addgene catalogue record and pLannotate feature annotations shown in this document.]
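Description:
pRU1144 is a broad-host-range promoter probe vector built on a pBBR-type backbone, belonging to a family of reporter plasmids designed for studying gene expression in Gram-negative bacteria. The annotated 5,311 nt depositor sequence carries the pBBR1 oriV together with the pBBR1 Rep coding sequence. The origin requires this replication protein, and the pair allows maintenance in a wide range of Gram-negative hosts as well as in E. coli cloning strains such as DH5alpha. Selection is by gentamicin, conferred by the aacC1 gentamicin acetyltransferase gene (GmR), which lies downstream of a class 1 integron Pc promoter. Short fragments annotated as M13 ori, CmR and TcR appear to be non-functional remnants of earlier vector construction rather than working elements. The catalogue lists the plasmid as high copy.

The payload is the 678 bp coding sequence for mRFP1, a monomeric red fluorescent derivative of DsRed from Discosoma, cloned between SpeI and SacI sites that are both retained. No promoter is annotated upstream of the reporter. Instead, a fragment of the pBluescript multiple cloning site sits just ahead of the mRFP1 open reading frame, which fits the promoter probe design. A candidate regulatory fragment inserted at these sites drives mRFP1 transcription, so red fluorescence reports promoter activity. The rrnB T1 terminator immediately downstream of mRFP1 stops transcription from reading into the backbone. The plasmid is typically used to build transcriptional fusions for monitoring promoter activity in Gram-negative bacteria, and a red reporter could in principle be paired with spectrally distinct fluorescent reporters.
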