Features (pLannotate 1.2.2; 10 found; start..end, strand, type, name):
    232..254     -  misc_feature   MCS (fragment): pBluescript multiple cloning site
    326..1003    +  CDS            mRFP1: monomeric derivative of DsRed (Campbell et al., 2002) mammalian codon-optimized
   1034..1120    +  terminator     rrnB T1 terminator: Escherichia coli rrnB; transcription terminator T1 from the E. coli rrnB gene
   1260..1321    -  rep_origin     M13 ori (fragment): M13 bacteriophage origin of replication; arrow indicates direction of (+) strand synthesis
   1321..1350    +  CDS            CmR (fragment): chloramphenicol acetyltransferase confers resistance to chloramphenicol
   1679..1748    -  CDS            TcR (fragment): tetracycline efflux protein; tet; confers resistance to tetracycline
   1809..2471    -  CDS            pBBR1 Rep: replication protein for the broad-host-range plasmid pBBR1 from Bordetella bronchiseptica
   2472..3241    -  rep_origin     pBBR1 oriV: replication origin of the broad-host-range plasmid pBBR1 from Bordetella bronchiseptica; requires the pBBR1 Rep protein for replication
   4524..5057    -  CDS            GmR: gentamycin acetyltransferase; aacC1; confers resistance to gentamycin
   5246..5274    -  promoter       Pc promoter: intI1 (promoter lies within the coding sequence); class 1 integron promoter
>Addgene plasmid #14471 | pRU1144 | depositor full sequence | sequence record 8105 | Author sequence
CCATGGGCAAATGGGATTGGCTTTACTAAGCTGATCCGGTGGATGACCTTTTGAATGACCTTTAATAGAT
TATATTACTAATTAATTGGGGACCCTAGAGGTCCCCTTTTTTATTTTAAAAATTTTTTCACAAAACGGTT
TACAAGCATAAAGCTTGCTCAATCAATCACCGGATCTAGATATCGATTAATTAAGTCGACATCTAGAGTT
TAAACTTTAATTAAGCCCGGGCTGCAGCCCGGGGGATCCACTAGGTTAACGCATGCGGGCCCGGTACCAG
GCCTAGATAGATAGAGAGAGAGAGAGACTAGTGGAGGAAGAAAAAATGGCCTCCTCCGAGGACGTCATCA
AGGAGTTCATGCGCTTCAAGGTGCGCATGGAGGGCTCCGTGAACGGCCACGAGTTCGAGATCGAGGGCGA
GGGCGAGGGCCGCCCCTACGAGGGCACCCAGACCGCCAAGCTGAAGGTGACCAAGGGCGGCCCCCTGCCC
TTCGCCTGGGACATCCTGTCCCCTCAGTTCCAGTACGGCTCCAAGGCCTACGTGAAGCACCCCGCCGACA
TCCCCGACTACTTGAAGCTGTCCTTCCCCGAGGGCTTCAAGTGGGAGCGCGTGATGAACTTCGAGGACGG
CGGCGTGGTGACCGTGACCCAGGACTCCTCCCTGCAGGACGGCGAGTTCATCTACAAGGTGAAGCTGCGC
GGCACCAACTTCCCCTCCGACGGCCCCGTAATGCAGAAGAAGACCATGGGCTGGGAGGCCTCCACCGAGC
GGATGTACCCCGAGGACGGCGCCCTGAAGGGCGAGATCAAGATGAGGCTGAAGCTGAAGGACGGCGGCCA
CTACGACGCCGAGGTCAAGACCACCTACATGGCCAAGAAGCCCGTGCAGCTGCCCGGCGCCTACAAGACC
GACATCAAGCTGGACATCACCTCCCACAACGAGGACTACACCATCGTGGAACAGTACGAGCGCGCCGAGG
GCCGCCACTCCACCGGCGCCTAAGAGCTCTACAAATAATGAATTCCCAGGCATCAAATAAAACGAAAGGC
TCAGTCGAAAGACTGGGCCTTTCGTTTTATCTGTTGTTTGTCGGTGAACGCTCTCCTGAGTAGGACAAAT
CCGCCGGGAGCGGATTTGAACGTTGCGAAGCAACGGCCCGGAGGGTGGCGGGCAGGACGCCCGCCATAAA
CTGCCAGGGAATTCCAACTGAGCGCCGGTCGCTACCATTACCAACTTGTCTGGTGTCAAAAATAATAGGA
TTTTGTTAAAATTCGCGTTAAATTTTTGTTAAATCAGCTCATTTTTTAACCAATAGGCCGACTGCGATGA
GTGGCAGGGCGGGGCGTAATTTTTTTAAGGCAGTTATTGGTGCCCTTAAACGCCTGGTGCTACGCCTGAA
TAAGTGATAATAAGCGGATGAATGGCAGAAATTCGAAAGCAAATTCGACCCGGTCGTCGGTTCAGGGCAG
GGTCGTTAAATAGCCGCTTATGTCTATTGCTGGTTTACCGGTTTATTGACTACCGGAAGCAGTGTGACCG
TGTGCTTCTCAAATGCCTGAGGCCAGTTTGCTCAGGCTCTCCCCGTGGAGGTAATAATTGACGATATGAT
CATTTATTCTGCCTCCCAGAGCCTGATAAAAACGGTGAATCCGTTAGCGAGGTGCCGCCGGCTTCCATTC
AGGTCGAGGTGGCCCGGCTCCATGCACCGCGACGCAACGCGGGGAGGCAGACAAGGTATAGGGCGGCGAG
GCGGCTACAGCCGATAGTCTGGAACAGCGCACTTACGGGTTGCTGCGCAACCCAAGTGCTACCGGCGCGG
CAGCGTGACCCGTGTCGGCGGCTCCAACGGCTCGCCATCGTCCAGAAAACACGGCTCATCGGGCATCGGC
AGGCGCTGCTGCCCGCGCCGTTCCCATTCCTCCGTTTCGGTCAAGGCTGGCAGGTCTGGTTCCATGCCCG
GAATGCCGGGCTGGCTGGGCGGCTCCTCGCCGGGGCCGGTCGGTAGTTGCTGCTCGCCCGGATACAGGGT
CGGGATGCGGCGCAGGTCGCCATGCCCCAACAGCGATTCGTCCTGGTCGTCGTGATCAACCACCACGGCG
GCACTGAACACCGACAGGCGCAACTGGTCGCGGGGCTGGCCCCACGCCACGCGGTCATTGACCACGTAGG
CCGACACGGTGCCGGGGCCGTTGAGCTTCACGACGGAGATCCAGCGCTCGGCCACCAAGTCCTTGACTGC
GTATTGGACCGTCCGCAAAGAACGTCCGATGAGCTTGGAAAGTGTCTTCTGGCTGACCACCACGGCGTTC
TGGTGGCCCATCTGCGCCACGAGGTGATGCAGCAGCATTGCCGCCGTGGGTTTCCTCGCAATAAGCCCGG
CCCACGCCTCATGCGCTTTGCGTTCCGTTTGCACCCAGTGACCGGGCTTGTTCTTGGCTTGAATGCCGAT
TTCTCTGGACTGCGTGGCCATGCTTATCTCCATGCGGTAGGGTGCCGCACGGTTGCGGCACCATGCGCAA
TCAGCTGCAACTTTTCGGCAGCGCGACAACAATTATGCGTTGCGTAAAAGTGGCAGTCAATTACAGATTT
TCTTTAACCTACGCAATGAGCTATTGCGGGGGGTGCCGCAATGAGCTGTTGCGTACCCCCCTTTTTTAAG
TTGTTGATTTTTAAGTCTTTCGCATTTCGCCCTATATCTAGTTCTTTGGTGCCCAAAGAAGGGCACCCCT
GCGGGGTTCCCCCACGCCTTCGGCGCGGCTCCCCCTCCGGCAAAAAGTGGCCCCTCCGGGGCTTGTTGAT
CGACTGCGCGGCCTTCGGCCTTGCCCAAGGTGGCGCTGCCCCCTTGGAACCCCCGCACTCGCCGCCGTGA
GGCTCGGGGGGCAGGCGGGCGGGCTTCGCCTTCGACTGCCCCCACTCGCATAGGCTTGGGTCGTTCCAGG
CGCGTCAAGGCCAAGCCGCTGCGCGGTCGCTGCGCGAGCCTTGACCCGCCTTCCACTTGGTGTCCAACCG
GCAAGCGAAGCGCGCAGGCCGCAGGCCGGAGGCTTTTCCCCAGAGAAAATTAAAAAAATTGATGGGGCAA
GGCCGCAGGCCGCGCAGTTGGAGCCGGTGGGTATGTGGTCGAAGGCTGGGTAGCCGGTGGGCAATCCCTG
TGGTCAAGCTCGTGGGCAGGCGCAGCCTGTCCATCAGCTTGTCCAGCAGGGTTGTCCACGGGCCGAGCGA
AGCGAGCCAGCCGGTGGCCGCTCGCGGCCATCGTCCACATATCCACGGGCTGGCAAGGGAGCGCAGCGAC
CGCGCAGGGCGAAGCCCGGAGAGCAAGCCCGTAGGGCGCCGCAGCCGCCGTAGGCGGTCACGACTTTGCG
AAGCAAAGTCTAGTGAGTATACTCAAGCATTGAGTGGCCCGCCGGAGGCACCGCCTTGCGCTGCCCCCGT
CGAGCCGGTTGGACACCAAAAGGGAGGGGCAGGCATGGCGGCATACGCGATCATGCGATGCAAGAAGCTG
GCGAAAATGGGCAACGTGGCGGCCAGTCTCAAGCACGCCTACCGCGAGCGCGAGACGCCCAACGCTGACG
CCAGCAGGACGCCAGAGAACGAGCACTGGGCGGCCAGCAGCACCGATGAAGCGATGGGCCGACTGCGCGA
GTTGCTGCCAGAGAAGCGGCGCAAGGACGCTGTGTTGGCGGTCGAGTACGTCATGACGGCCAGCCCGGAA
TGGTGGAAGTCGGCCAGCCAAGAACAGCAGGCGGCGTTCTTCGAGAAGGCGCACAAGTGGCTGGCGGACA
AGTACGGGGCGGATCGCATCGTGACGGCCAGCATCCACCGTGACGAAACCAGCCCGCACATGACCGCGTT
CGTGGTGCCGCTGACGCAGGACGGCAGGCTGTCGGCCAAGGAGTTCATCGGCAACAAAGCGCAGATGACC
CGCGACCAGACCACGTTTGCGGCCGCTGTGGCCGATCTAGGGCTGCAACGGGGCATCGAGGGCAGCAAGG
CACGTCACACGCGCATTCAGGCGTTCTACGAGGCCCTGGAGCGGCCACCAGTGGGCCACGTCACCATCAG
CCCGCAAGCGGTCGAGCCACGCGCCTATGCACCGCAGGGATTGGCCGAAAAGCTGGGAATCTCAAAGCGC
GTTGAGACGCCGGAAGCCGTGGCCGACCGGCTGACAAAAGCGGTTCGGCAGGGGTATGAGCCTGCCCTAC
AGGCCGCCGCAGGAGCGCGTGAGATGCGCAAGAAGGCCGATCAAGCCCAAGAGACGGCCCGAGACCTTCG
GGAGCGCCTGAAGCCCGTTCTGGACGCCCTGGGGCCGTTGAATCGGGATATGCAGGCCAAGGCCGCCGCG
ATCATCAAGGCCGTGGGCGAAAAGCTGCTGACGGAACAGCGGGAAGTCCAGCGCCAGAAACAGGCCCAGC
GCCAGCAGGAACGCGGGCGCGCACATTTCCCCGAAAAGTGCCACCTGGCGGCGTTGTGACAATTTACCGA
ACAACTCCGCGGCCGGGAAGCCGATCTCGGCTTGAACGAATTGTTAGGTGGCGGTACTTGGGTCGATATC
AAAGTGCATCACTTCTTCCCGTATGCCCAACTTTGTATAGAGAGCCACTGCGGGATCGTCACCGTAATCT
GCTTGCACGTAGATCACATAAGCACCAAGCGCGTTGGCCTCATGCTTGAGGAGATTGATGAGCGCGGTGG
CAATGCCCTGCCTCCGGTGCTCGCCGGAGACTGCGAGATCATAGATATAGATCTCACTACGCGGCTGCTC
AAACCTGGGCAGAACGTAAGCCGCGAGAGCGCCAACAACCGCTTCTTGGTCGAAGGCAGCAAGCGCGATG
AATGTCTTACTACGGAGCAAGTTCCCGAGGTAATCGGAGTCCGGCTGATGTTGGGAGTAGGTGGCTACGT
CTCCGAACTCACGACCGAAAAGATCAAGAGCAGCCCGCATGGATTTGACTTGGTCAGGGCCGAGCCTACA
TGTGCGAATGATGCCCATACTTGAGCCACCTAACTTTGTTTTAGGGCGACTGCCCTGCTGCGTAACATCG
TTGCTGCTGCGTAACATCGTTGCTGCTCCATAACATCAAACATCGACCCACGGCGTAACGCGCTTGCTGC
TTGGATGCCCGAGGCATAGACTGTACAAAAAAACAGTCATAACAAGCCATGAAAACCGCCACTGCGCCGT
TACCACCGCTGCGTTCGGTCAAGGTTCTGGACCAGTTGCGTGAGCGCATACGCTACTTGCATTACAGTTT
ACGAACCGAACAGGCTTATGTCAACTGGGTTCGTGCCTTCATCCGTTTCCACGGTGTGCGT
