>Addgene plasmid #14471 | pRU1144 | addgene partial sequence | sequence record 20350 | 14471 with Dsred1-C
GCGCGCCGAGGGCCGCCACTCCACCGGCGCCTAAGAGCTCTACAAATAATGAATTCCCCAGGCATCAAAT
AAAACGAAAGGCTCAGTCGAAAGACTGGGCCTTTCGTTTTATCTGTTGTTTGTCGGTGAACGCTCTCCTG
AGTAGGACAAATCCGCCGGGAGCGGATTTGAACGTTGCGAAGCAACGGCCCGGAGGGTGGCGGGCAGGAC
GCCCGCCATAAACTGCCAGGAATTCCAACTGAGCGCCGGTCGCTACCATTACCAACTTGTCTGGTGTCAA
AAATAATAGGATTTTGTTAAAATTCGCGTTAAATTTTTGTTAAATCAGCTCATTTTTTAACCAATAGGCC
GTACTGCGATGAGTGGCAGGGCGGGGCGTAATTTTTTTAAGGCAGTTATTGGTGCCCTTAAACGCCTGGT
TGCTACGCCTGAATAAGTGATAATAAGCGGATGAATGGCAGAAATTCGAAAGCAAATTCGACCCGGTCGT
CGGTTCAGGGCAGGGTCGTTAAATAGCCGCTTATGTCTATTGCTGGTTTACCGGTTTATTGACTACCGGA
AGCAGTGTGACCGTGTGCTTCTCAAATGCCTGAGGCCAGTTTGCTCAGGCTCTCCCCGTGGAGGTAATAA
TTGACGATATGATCATTTATTCTGCCTCCCAGAGCCTGATAAAAAACGGTGAATCCGTTAGCGAGGTGCC
GCCGGCT
